Addgene plasmid #54209: mEmerald-Nup50-C-10
Purpose: Localization: Nuclear Pore, Excitation: 487, Emission: 509
Depositing lab: Michael Davidson. Depositing organization: Florida State University, Tallahassee.
Backbone
  Vector backbone: mEmerald-C1
  Backbone size w/o insert (bp): 4750
  Vector type: Mammalian Expression
  Selectable markers: Neomycin (select with G418)
Growth in bacteria
  Bacterial resistance: Kanamycin, 50 μg/mL
  Growth temperature: 37°C
  Growth strain: DH5alpha
  Copy number: High Copy
Gene/Insert
  Gene/Insert name: Nup50 (alt name: NM_007172.3)
  Species: H. sapiens (human)
  Entrez Gene: NUP50 (a.k.a. NPAP60, NPAP60L)
  Promoter: CMV
  Tag / fusion protein: mEmerald (N terminal on backbone)
  Cloning method: Unknown
  Sequencing primers: 5′ CMV-F; 3′ SV40pA-R
Terms and licenses: Academic/Nonprofit Terms; Industry Terms
Depositor comments: . Excitation = 487; Emission = 509. Localization data: Nuclear Pore
How to cite: mEmerald-Nup50-C-10 was a gift from Michael Davidson (Addgene plasmid # 54209 ; http://n2t.net/addgene:54209 ; RRID:Addgene_54209)
