[The description below was written by a language model from this plasmid's Addgene catalogue record.]
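Description:
mEmerald-Nup50-C-10 is a mammalian expression plasmid built on the mEmerald-C1 backbone (about 4.75 kb without the insert), a C1-style fluorescent protein fusion vector. It carries the human NUP50 coding sequence (also known as NPAP60 or NPAP60L, corresponding to the reference transcript listed in the record) placed downstream of the fluorescent protein, so that mEmerald is fused to the N terminus of Nup50. Expression is driven by the CMV promoter, a strong constitutive promoter in most mammalian cell lines, and the listed 3′ sequencing primer implies an SV40 polyadenylation signal after the fusion. The "C-10" in the name most likely refers to the C-type vector layout and a 10-residue linker between the tag and the protein, but the record does not confirm this. The cloning method is recorded as unknown, and no feature table is provided, so details such as the replication origin are not documented beyond the plasmid being high copy in bacteria.

The plasmid is selected with kanamycin in bacteria, while a neomycin resistance marker allows G418 selection of stably transfected mammalian cells. mEmerald is a bright green GFP derivative, with excitation at 487 nm and emission at 509 nm according to the record. Nup50 is a nucleoporin, and the depositor lists the fusion's localization as the nuclear pore. The construct is therefore intended as a fluorescent localization marker for imaging nuclear pores by fluorescence microscopy in transfected mammalian cells.
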