>Addgene plasmid #54209 | mEmerald-Nup50-C-10 | depositor partial sequence | sequence record 84354 | insert sequence
GCGCTACCGGTCGCCACCATGGTGAGCAAGGGCGAGGAGCTGTTCACCGGGGTGGTGCCCATCCTGGTCG
AGCTGGACGGCGACGTAAACGGCCACAAGTTCAGCGTGTCCGGCGAGGGCGAGGGCGATGCCACCTACGG
CAAGCTGACCCTGAAGTTCATCTGCACCACCGGCAAGCTGCCCGTGCCCTGGCCCACCCTCGTGACCACC
TTGACCTACGGCGTGCAGTGCTTCGCCCGCTACCCCGACCACATGAAGCAGCACGACTTCTTCAAGTCCG
CCATGCCCGAAGGCTACGTCCAGGAGCGCACCATCTTCTTCAAGGACGACGGCAACTACAAGACCCGCGC
CGAGGTGAAGTTCGAGGGCGACACCCTGGTGAACCGCATCGAGCTGAAGGGCATCGACTTCAAGGAGGAC
GGCAACATCCTGGGGCACAAGCTGGAGTACAACTACAACAGCCACAAGGTCTATATCACCGCCGACAAGC
AGAAGAACGGCATCAAGGTGAACTTCAAGACCCGCCACAACATCGAGGACGGCAGCGTGCAGCTCGCCGA
CCACTACCAGCAGAACACCCCCATCGGCGACGGCCCCGTGCTGCTGCCCGACAACCACTACCTGAGCACC
CAGTCCAAGCTGAGCAAAGACCCCAACGAGAAGCGCGATCACATGGTCCTGCTGGAGTTCGTGACCGCCG
CCGGGATCACTCTCGGCATGGACGAGCTGTACAAGTCCGGACTCAGATCTGGCAGCAGTGGAGGTGCCAA
AAGAAATGCCGAGAAGGAACTGACAGATAGGAATTGGGATCAAGAAGATGAAGCTGAAGAGGTGGGAACA
TTCTCCATGGCCAGTGAGGAAGTCTTGAAGAATAGAGCCATAAAGAAAGCAAAGCGTAGAAATGTTGGAT
TTGAATCTGACACTGGAGGAGCCTTTAAAGGTTTTAAAGGTTTGGTGGTACCTTCTGGAGGAGGACGCTT
TTCTGGATTTGGTAGTGGCGCTGGAGGGAAGCCTTTGGAAGGACTGTCGAATGGAAACAACATAACCAGT
GCCCCTCCCTTCGCCAGTGCAAAGGCAGCGGCAGATCCCAAGGTAGCCTTTGGTTCTCTTGCTGCAAATG
GCCCTACCACCTTGGTTGATAAAGTTTCAAATCCCAAAACTAATGGGGACAGTCAGCAGCCCTCCTCCTC
TGGCCTTGCTTCCAGTAAAGCTTGTGTCGGAAATGCCTATCACAAGCAGTTGGCCGCCTTGAACTGCTCC
GTGCGGGATTGGATAGTGAAGCACGTGAATACAAACCCCCTCTGTGATCTGACACCTATCTTTAAAGACT
ATGAGAAATATTTAGCAAACATTGAACAGCAACACGGGAACAGTGGCAGGAATTCTGAAAGTGAATCTAA
CAAAGTGGCAGCTGAAACACAGTCTCCTTCCCTTTTTGGCTCAACAAAATTACAGCAAGAGTCAACGTTT
TTGTTTCATGGCAACAAAACTGAAGATACACCTGACAAGAAGATGGAGGTGGCATCTGAAAAGAAAACGG
ACCCATCATCACTAGGAGCGACAAGTGCCTCATTTAATTTCGGCAAGAAAGTTGATAGCTCTGTTTTGGG
CTCATTAAGCTCTGTCCCCCTGACTGGATTTTCTTTCTCCCCTGGAAACTCCAGTTTATTTGGCAAAGAT
ACTACCCAGAGTAAACCAGTCTCTTCACCATTTCCCACTAAACCATTGGAGGGCCAAGCAGAAGGTGACA
GTGGTGAATGCAAAGGTGGAGATGAAGAAGAGAATGATGAGCCACCCAAAGTAGTAGTTACCGAAGTAAA
AGAAGAAGACGCTTTTTACTCCAAAAAGTGTAAACTGTTTTACAAGAAAGACAATGAGTTTAAAGAGAAA
GGCATAGGTACTCTGCATTTAAAACCTACAGCAAATCAGAAGACACAGCTTTTGGTGCGGGCAGACACCA
ATTTAGGCAACATATTGCTGAACGTTCTGATTCCACCCAATATGCCATGTACGCGAACAGGGAAGAATAA
CGTTCTTATCGTCTGTGTTCCAAATCCACCAATTGACGAGAAGAATGCCACCATGCCAGTCACCATGTTG
ATTCGGGTAAAAACCAGCGAGGATGCAGACGAGTTGCACAAAATTTTACTGGAGAAAAAGGATGCCTGAG
GATCCACCGGATCTAACCGGATCTAGATAAC
