>Addgene plasmid #54209 | mEmerald-Nup50-C-10 | addgene partial sequence | sequence record 93178 | EGFP-C 5'-CATGGTCCTGCTGGAGTTCGTG-3'
GACGAGCTGTACAAGTCCGGACTCAGATCTGGCAGCAGTGGAGGTGCCAAAAGAAATGCCGAGAAGGAAC
TGACAGATAGGAATTGGGATCAAGAAGATGAAGCTGAAGAGGTGGGAACATTCTCCATGGCCAGTGAGGA
AGTCTTGAAGAATAGAGCCATAAAGAAAGCAAAGCGTAGAAATGTTGGATTTGAATCTGACACTGGAGGA
GCCTTTAAAGGTTTTAAAGGTTTGGTGGTACCTTCTGGAGGAGGACGCTTTTCTGGATTTGGTAGTGGCG
CTGGAGGGAAGCCTTTGGAAGGACTGTCGAATGGAAACAACATAACCAGTGCCCCTCCCTTCGCCAGTGC
AAAGGCAGCGGCAGATCCCAAGGTAGCCTTTGGTTCTCTTGCTGCAAATGGCCCTACCACCTTGGTTGAT
AAAGTTTCAAATCCCAAAACTAATGGGGACAGTCAGCAGCCCTCCTCCTCTGGCCTTGCTTCCAGTAAAG
CTTGTGTCGGAAATGCCTATCACAAGCAGTTGGCCGCCTTGAACTGCTCCGTGCGGGATTGGATAGTGAA
GCACGTGAATACAAACCCCCTCTGTGATCTGACACCTATCTTTAAAGACTATGAGAAATATTTAGCAAAC
ATTGAACAGCAACACGGGAACAGTGGCAGGAATTCTGAAAGTGAATCTAACAAAGTGGCAGCTGAAACAC
AGTCTCCTTCCCTTTTTGGCTCAACAAAATTACAGCAAGAGTCAACGTTTTTGTTTCATGGCAACAAAAC
TGAAGATACACCTGACAAGAAGATGGAGGTGGCATCTGAAAAGAAAACGGACCCATCATCACTAGGAGCG
ACAAGTGCCTCATTTAATT
